Addgene plasmid #33284: pT7-S3T3D
Depositing lab: Terence Dermody. Depositing organization: Vanderbilt University. Publication: A plasmid-based reverse genetics system for animal double-stranded RNA viruses. Kobayashi T, Antar AA, Boehme KW, Danthi P, Eby EA, Guglielmi KM, Holm GH, Johnson EM, Maginnis MS, Naik S, Skelton WB, Wetzel JD, Wilson GJ, Chappell JD, Dermody TS. Cell Host Microbe. 2007 Apr 19;1(2):147-57. 10.1016/j.chom.2007.03.003 PubMed 18005692.
Backbone
  Vector backbone: p3E5EGFP
  Backbone manufacturer: made by Yoshihiro Kawaoka
  Vector type: Mammalian Expression
Growth in bacteria
  Bacterial resistance: Ampicillin, 100 μg/mL
  Growth temperature: 37°C
  Growth strain: DH5alpha
  Copy number: High Copy
Gene/Insert
  Gene/Insert name: S3
  Species: Orthoreovirus T3D
  GenBank ID: EF494443
  Entrez Gene: S3 (a.k.a. MoV-3mpc04sS3_gp1)
  Promoter: T7
  Cloning method: Restriction Enzyme; 5′ cloning site EcoRV (unknown if destroyed); 3′ cloning site RsrII (unknown if destroyed)
  Sequencing primers: 5′ T7 forward; 3′ T7 terminal
Terms and licenses: Academic/Nonprofit Terms; Industry Terms: Not Available to Industry
How to cite: pT7-S3T3D was a gift from Terence Dermody (Addgene plasmid # 33284 ; http://n2t.net/addgene:33284 ; RRID:Addgene_33284)
