[The description below was written by a language model from this plasmid's Addgene catalogue record and pLannotate feature annotations shown in this document.]
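Description:
pT7-S3T3D is one of the rescue plasmids from a plasmid-based reverse genetics system for mammalian orthoreovirus, a double-stranded RNA virus. It carries a cDNA copy of the S3 gene segment of reovirus strain type 3 Dearing (T3D), cloned into the p3E5EGFP backbone. The 4,361 bp plasmid is maintained in E. coli at high copy through a ColE1/pUC-type origin and selected with ampicillin via the bla gene and its native promoter. Short remnants of tetracycline resistance, bom, rop, lacI and a pUC polylinker, along with an SP6 promoter, appear to be backbone leftovers with no evident role in the design.

The functional cassette is arranged so that transcription yields an RNA resembling the authentic viral plus-strand. A T7 promoter sits just upstream of the S3 cDNA, whose open reading frame encodes the nonstructural protein sigma-NS, an ssRNA-binding protein thought to participate in genome packaging. A hepatitis delta virus ribozyme follows the segment, and a T7 terminator lies downstream. The ribozyme cleaves itself from the nascent transcript, which generates a defined 3′ end rather than one carrying vector-derived sequence. The small "SET1" hit between ribozyme and terminator is probably T7 gene 10-derived sequence flanking the terminator rather than a deliberate tag.

Although catalogued as a mammalian expression vector, the plasmid has no mammalian promoter, so expression depends on T7 RNA polymerase being supplied in the transfected cells. It is intended to be used together with the companion plasmids for the other reovirus gene segments to recover infectious virus from cloned cDNA. This also allows engineered S3 mutations to be introduced into the viral genome.
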