Features (pLannotate 1.2.2; 14 found; start..end, strand, type, name):
    101..118     +  promoter       T7 promoter (fragment): promoter for bacteriophage T7 RNA polymerase
    145..1242    +  CDS            S3: SIGNS_REOVD - Experimental evidence at transcript level: Swiss-Prot protein existence level 2. Protein that binds to ssRNA and may be involved in genome packaging. From Reovirus type 3 (strain Dearing) (T3D) (Mammalian orthoreovirus 3).
   1313..1404    +  ncRNA          HDV ribozyme: Accession: RF00094 - Hepatitis delta virus ribozyme
   1419..1468    +  CDS            SET1 (fragment): solubility-enhancement tag derived from T7 phage gene 10B
   1476..1523    +  terminator     T7 terminator: transcription terminator for bacteriophage T7 RNA polymerase
   1552..1586    +  misc_feature   MCS (fragment): pUC18/19 multiple cloning site
   1591..1609    -  promoter       SP6 promoter: promoter for bacteriophage SP6 RNA polymerase
   1838..2113    +  CDS            TcR (fragment): tetracycline efflux protein; tet; confers resistance to tetracycline
   2113..2163    -  misc_feature   bom (fragment): basis of mobility region from pBR322
   2265..2300    -  CDS            rop (fragment): Rop protein, which maintains plasmids at low copy number; rop
   2395..2499    +  promoter       AmpR promoter: bla
   2500..3360    +  CDS            AmpR: β-lactamase; bla; confers resistance to ampicillin, carbenicillin, and related antibiotics
   3531..4119    +  rep_origin     ori: high-copy-number ColE1/pMB1/pBR322/pUC origin of replication
   4302..4355    +  CDS            lacI (fragment): lac repressor; lacI; The lac repressor binds to the lac operator to inhibit transcription in E. coli. This inhibition can be relieved by adding lactose or isopropyl-β-D-thiogalactopyranoside (IPTG).
>Addgene plasmid #33284 | pT7-S3T3D | depositor full sequence | sequence record 39511 | pT7-S3T3D sequence 4361 bps
GGAAACAGCTATGACCATGATTACGCCAAGCTTGGTACCGAGCTCGGATCCACTAGTAACGGCCGCCAGT
GTGCTGGAATTCGGCTTCTCGCGGTCCGGTTAATACGACTCACTATAGCTAAAGTCACGCCTGTCGTCGT
CACTATGGCTTCCTCACTCAGAGCTGCGATCTCCAAGATCAAGAGGGATGACGTCGGTCAGCAAGTTTGT
CCTAATTATGTCATGCTGCGGTCCTCTGTCACAACAAAGGTGGTACGAAATGTGGTTGAGTATCAAATTC
GTACGGGCGGATTCTTTTCGTGCTTAGCTATGCTAAGGCCACTCCAGTACGCTAAGCGTGAGCGTTTGCT
TGGTCAGAGGAATCTGGAACGTATATCGACTAGGGATATCCTTCAGACTCGTGATTTACACTCACTATGT
ATGCCAACTCCTGATGCGCCAATGTCTAATCATCAAGCATCCACCATGAGAGAGCTGATTTGCAGTTACT
TCAAGGTCGATCATGCGGATGGGTTGAAATATATACCCATGGATGAGAGATACTCTCCGTCATCACTTGC
CAGATTGTTTACCATGGGCATGGCTGGGCTGCACATTACCACTGAGCCATCTTATAAGCGTGTTCCGATT
ATGCACTTAGCTGCGGACTTGGACTGTATGACGCTGGCTCTACCTTACATGATTACGCTTGATGGTGATA
CTGTGGTTCCTGTCGCTCCAACACTGTCAGCGGAACAGCTTCTGGACGACGGACTCAAAGGATTAGCATG
CATGGATATCTCCTATGGATGTGAGGTGGACGCGAATAGCCGGCCGGCTGGTGATCAGAGTATGGACTCT
TCACGCTGCATCAACGAGTTGTATTGCGAGGAGACAGCAGAAGCCATCTGTGTGCTTAAGACATGCCTTG
TGTTAAATTGCATGCAGTTTAAACTTGAGATGGATGACCTAGCACATAACGCTGCTGAGCTGGACAAGAT
ACAGATGATGATACCCTTCAGTGAGCGTGTTTTTAGGATGGCCTCGTCCTTTGCGACTATTGATGCCCAG
TGTTTTAGGTTTTGCGTGATGATGAAGGATAAAAATCTGAAAATAGATATGCGTGAAACGACGAGACTGT
GGACTCGTTCAGCATCAGATGATTCTGTGGCCACGTCATCTTTAAGTATTTCCCTGGACCGGGGTCGATG
GGTGGCGGCTGACGCCAGTGATGCTAGACTGCTGGTTTTTCCGATTCGCGTGTAATGGGTGAGTGAGCTG
ATGTGGTCGCCAAGACATGTGCCGGTGTCTTGGTGGTGGGTGACGCCTAATCATCGGGTCGGCATGGCAT
CTCCACCTCCTCGCGGTCCGACCTGGGCATCCGAAGGAGGACGTCGTCCACTCGGATGGCTAAGGGAGAG
CTCAAAAAAAAGGATCCGGCTGCTAACAAAGCCCGAAAGGAAGCTGAGTTGGCTGCTGCCACCGCTGAGC
AATAACTAGCATAACCCCTTGGGGCCTCTAAACGGGTCTTGAGGGGTTTTTTGCTGAAAGGAGGAACTAT
ATCCGGATCGAGATCCTCTAGAGTCGACCTGCAGGCATGCAAGCTTGTATTCTATAGTGTCACCTAAATC
GTATGTGTATGATACATAAGGTTATGTATTAATTGTAGCCGCGTTCTAACGACAATATGTACAAGCCTAA
TTGTGTAGCATCTGGCTTACTGAAGCAGACCCTATCATCTCTCTCGTAAACTGCCGTCAGAGTCGGTTTG
GTTGGACGAACCTTCTGAGTTTCTGGTAACGCCGTTCCGCACCCCGGAAATGGTCAGCGAACCAATCAGC
AGGGTCATCGCTAGCCAGATCCTCTACGCCGGACGCATCGTGGCCGGCATCACCGGCGCCACAGGTGCGG
TTGCTGGCGCCTATATCGCCGACATCACCGATGGGGAAGATCGGGCTCGCCACTTCGGGCTCATGAGCGC
TTGTTTCGGCGTGGGTATGGTGGCAGGCCCCGTGGCCGGGGGACTGTTGGGCGCCATCTCCTTGCACCAT
TCCTTGCGGCGGCGGTGCTCAACGGCCTCAACCTACTACTGGGCTGCTTCCTAATGCAGGAGTCGCATAA
GGGAGAGCGTCGATATGGTGCACTCTCAGTACAATCTGCTCTGATGCCGCATAGTTAAGCCAGCCCCGAC
ACCCGCCAACACCCGCTGACGCGCCCTGACGGGCTTGTCTGCTCCCGGCATCCGCTTACAGACAAGCTGT
GACCGTCTCCGGGAGCTGCATGTGTCAGAGGTTTTCACCGTCATCACCGAAACGCGCGAGACGAAAGGGC
CTCGTGATACGCCTATTTTTATAGGTTAATGTCATGATAATAATGGTTTCTTAGACGTCAGGTGGCACTT
TTCGGGGAAATGTGCGCGGAACCCCTATTTGTTTATTTTTCTAAATACATTCAAATATGTATCCGCTCAT
GAGACAATAACCCTGATAAATGCTTCAATAATATTGAAAAAGGAAGAGTATGAGTATTCAACATTTCCGT
GTCGCCCTTATTCCCTTTTTTGCGGCATTTTGCCTTCCTGTTTTTGCTCACCCAGAAACGCTGGTGAAAG
TAAAAGATGCTGAAGATCAGTTGGGTGCACGAGTGGGTTACATCGAACTGGATCTCAACAGCGGTAAGAT
CCTTGAGAGTTTTCGCCCCGAAGAACGTTTTCCAATGATGAGCACTTTTAAAGTTCTGCTATGTGGCGCG
GTATTATCCCGTATTGACGCCGGGCAAGAGCAACTCGGTCGCCGCATACACTATTCTCAGAATGACTTGG
TTGAGTACTCACCAGTCACAGAAAAGCATCTTACGGATGGCATGACAGTAAGAGAATTATGCAGTGCTGC
CATAACCATGAGTGATAACACTGCGGCCAACTTACTTCTGACAACGATCGGAGGACCGAAGGAGCTAACC
GCTTTTTTGCACAACATGGGGGATCATGTAACTCGCCTTGATCGTTGGGAACCGGAGCTGAATGAAGCCA
TACCAAACGACGAGCGTGACACCACGATGCCTGTAGCAATGGCAACAACGTTGCGCAAACTATTAACTGG
CGAACTACTTACTCTAGCTTCCCGGCAACAATTAATAGACTGGATGGAGGCGGATAAAGTTGCAGGACCA
CTTCTGCGCTCGGCCCTTCCGGCTGGCTGGTTTATTGCTGATAAATCTGGAGCCGGTGAGCGTGGGTCTC
GCGGTATCATTGCAGCACTGGGGCCAGATGGTAAGCCCTCCCGTATCGTAGTTATCTACACGACGGGGAG
TCAGGCAACTATGGATGAACGAAATAGACAGATCGCTGAGATAGGTGCCTCACTGATTAAGCATTGGTAA
CTGTCAGACCAAGTTTACTCATATATACTTTAGATTGATTTAAAACTTCATTTTTAATTTAAAAGGATCT
AGGTGAAGATCCTTTTTGATAATCTCATGACCAAAATCCCTTAACGTGAGTTTTCGTTCCACTGAGCGTC
AGACCCCGTAGAAAAGATCAAAGGATCTTCTTGAGATCCTTTTTTTCTGCGCGTAATCTGCTGCTTGCAA
ACAAAAAAACCACCGCTACCAGCGGTGGTTTGTTTGCCGGATCAAGAGCTACCAACTCTTTTTCCGAAGG
TAACTGGCTTCAGCAGAGCGCAGATACCAAATACTGTCCTTCTAGTGTAGCCGTAGTTAGGCCACCACTT
CAAGAACTCTGTAGCACCGCCTACATACCTCGCTCTGCTAATCCTGTTACCAGTGGCTGCTGCCAGTGGC
GATAAGTCGTGTCTTACCGGGTTGGACTCAAGACGATAGTTACCGGATAAGGCGCAGCGGTCGGGCTGAA
CGGGGGGTTCGTGCACACAGCCCAGCTTGGAGCGAACGACCTACACCGAACTGAGATACCTACAGCGTGA
GCTATGAGAAAGCGCCACGCTTCCCGAAGGGAGAAAGGCGGACAGGTATCCGGTAAGCGGCAGGGTCGGA
ACAGGAGAGCGCACGAGGGAGCTTCCAGGGGGAAACGCCTGGTATCTTTATAGTCCTGTCGGGTTTCGCC
ACCTCTGACTTGAGCGTCGATTTTTGTGATGCTCGTCAGGGGGGCGGAGCCTATGGAAAAACGCCAGCAA
CGCGGCCTTTTTACGGTTCCTGGCCTTTTGCTGGCCTTTTGCTCACATGTTCTTTCCTGCGTTATCCCCT
GATTCTGTGGATAACCGTATTACCGCCTTTGAGTGAGCTGATACCGCTCGCCGCAGCCGAACGACCGAGC
GCAGCGAGTCAGTGAGCGAGGAAGCGGAAGAGCGCCCAATACGCAAACCGCCTCTCCCCGCGCGTTGGCC
GATTCATTAATGCAGGGGGAT
