>Addgene plasmid #33284 | pT7-S3T3D | addgene partial sequence | sequence record 41513 | pBR322ori-F 5'-GGGAAACGCCTGGTATCTTT-3'
GATTTTTGTGATGCTCGTCAGGGGGGCGGAGCCTATGGAAAAACGCCAGCAACGCGGCCTTTTTACGGTT
CCTGGCCTTTTGCTGGCCTTTTGCTCACATGTTCTTTCCTGCGTTATCCCCTGATTCTGTGGATAACCGT
ATTACCGCCTTTGAGTGAGCTGATACCGCTCGCCGCAGCCGAACGACCGAGCGCAGCGAGTCAGTGAGCG
AGGAAGCGGAAGAGCGCCCAATACGCAAACCGCCTCTCCCCGCGCGTTGGCCGATTCATTAATGCAGGGG
GATGGAAACAGCTATGACCATGATTACGCCAAGCTTGGTACCGAGCTCGGATCCACTAGTAACGGCCGCC
AGTGTGCTGGAATTCGGCTTCTCGCGGTCCGGTTAATACGACTCACTATAGCTAAAGTCACGCCTGTCGT
CGTCACTATGGCTTCCTCACTCAGAGCTGCGATCTCCAAGATCAAGAGGGATGACGTCGGTCAGCAAGTT
TGTCCTAATTATGTCATGCTGCGGTCCTCTGTCACAACAAAGGTGGTACGAAATGTGGTTGAGTATCAAA
TTCGTACGGGCGGATTCTTTTCGTGCTTAGCTATGCTAAGGCCACTCCAGTACGCTAAGCGTGAGCGTTT
GCTTGGTCAGAGGAATCTGGAACGTATATCGACTAGGGATATCCTTCAGACTCGTGATTTACACTCACTA
TGTATGCCAACTCCTGATGCGCCAATGTCTAATCATCAAGCATCCACCATGAGAGAGCTGATTTGCAGTT
ACTTCAAGGTCGATCATGCGGATGGGTTGAAATATATACCCATG
